Addgene plasmid #65163: pYTK056
Purpose: Encodes tTDH1 as a Type 4 part to be used in the Dueber YTK system
Depositing lab: John Dueber. Depositing organization: University of California, Berkeley. Publication: A Highly Characterized Yeast Toolkit for Modular, Multipart Assembly. Lee ME, DeLoache WC, Cervantes B, Dueber JE. ACS Synth Biol. 2015 Apr 14. 10.1021/sb500366v PubMed 25871405.
Backbone
  Vector backbone: pYTK001
  Vector type: Bacterial Expression
Growth in bacteria
  Bacterial resistance: Chloramphenicol, 25 μg/mL
  Growth temperature: 37°C
  Growth strain: DH10B
  Copy number: High Copy
Gene/Insert
  Gene/Insert name: tTDH1
  Species: S. cerevisiae (budding yeast)
  Cloning method: Restriction Enzyme; 5′ cloning site BsmBI (destroyed during cloning); 3′ cloning site BsmBI (destroyed during cloning)
Terms and licenses: Academic/Nonprofit Terms; Industry Terms: Not Available to Industry
Depositor comments: Type 4 parts are terminators in the Dueber YTK For more information, please visit the supplemental information in PMID:25871405.
How to cite: pYTK056 was a gift from John Dueber (Addgene plasmid # 65163 ; http://n2t.net/addgene:65163 ; RRID:Addgene_65163)
