[The description below was written by a language model from this plasmid's Addgene catalogue record and pLannotate feature annotations shown in this document.]
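Description:
pYTK056 is a small (about 1.9 kb) part-storage plasmid from the modular yeast toolkit (YTK) for multipart assembly, built on the pYTK001 part entry backbone. It is catalogued as a bacterial vector, but its role is simply to hold and amplify a single standardized DNA part in E. coli rather than to express anything there. Propagation relies on a high-copy ColE1/pMB1/pUC-type origin of replication. Selection is by chloramphenicol, conferred by the cat (chloramphenicol acetyltransferase) gene, which is driven by its native cat promoter and followed by the minimal phage lambda t0 transcription terminator.

The payload is tTDH1, the transcription terminator of the Saccharomyces cerevisiae TDH1 gene, formatted as a Type 4 part; in this toolkit, Type 4 is the terminator position. The insert was introduced into the entry vector through BsmBI sites that were destroyed in the process, as is typical of Type IIS (Golden Gate-style) cloning, where the enzyme cuts outside its recognition sequence. The automated feature table annotates only the backbone elements (origin, resistance cassette and lambda terminator). It does not label the terminator insert, which presumably lies in the unannotated remainder of the sequence. The record does not spell out the flanking overhangs or release sites that define the part type.

The plasmid is used as a source of a yeast terminator. The tTDH1 part is combined with promoter, coding sequence and other typed parts from the same toolkit to assemble complete transcriptional units and, in turn, multigene constructs for expression in budding yeast.
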