Features (pLannotate 1.2.2; 4 found; start..end, strand, type, name):
    264..298     -  terminator     lambda t0 terminator: minimal transcription terminator from phage lambda (Scholtissek and Grosse, 1987)
    372..1028    -  CDS            cat: CAT_ECOLX - Experimental evidence at protein level: Swiss-Prot protein existence level 1. This enzyme is an effector of chloramphenicol resistance in bacteria. From Escherichia coli. This protein is used as a marker in many commonly used cloning vectors, such as pACYC184.
   1029..1126    -  promoter       cat promoter: promoter of the E. coli cat gene encoding chloramphenicol acetyltransferase
   1210..1798    +  rep_origin     ori: high-copy-number ColE1/pMB1/pBR322/pUC origin of replication
>Addgene plasmid #65163 | pYTK056 | depositor full sequence | sequence record 110216 | Full Sequence
TCGGTCTCAATCCTAACTCGAGATAAAGCAATCTTGATGAGGATAATGATTTTTTTTTGAATATACATAA
ATACTACCGTTTTTCTGCTAGATTTTGTGATGACGTAAATAAGTACATATTACTTTTTAAGCCAAGACAA
GATTAAGCATTAACTTTACCCTTTTCTTTCTAAGTTTCAATATTAGTTATCACTGTTTAAAAGTTATGGC
GAGAACGTCGGCGGTTAAAATATATTACCCTGAACGGCTGTGAGACCAGACCAATAAAAAACGCCCGGCG
GCAACCGAGCGTTCTGAACAAATCCAGATGGAGTTCTGAGGTCATTACTGGATCTATCAACAGGAGTCCA
AGCGAGCTCGATATCAAATTACGCCCCGCCCTGCCACTCATCGCAGTACTGTTGTAATTCATTAAGCATT
CTGCCGACATGGAAGCCATCACAAACGGCATGATGAACCTGAATCGCCAGCGGCATCAGCACCTTGTCGC
CTTGCGTATAATATTTGCCCATGGTGAAAACGGGGGCGAAGAAGTTGTCCATATTGGCCACGTTTAAATC
AAAACTGGTGAAACTCACCCAGGGATTGGCTGAAACGAAAAACATATTCTCAATAAACCCTTTAGGGAAA
TAGGCCAGGTTTTCACCGTAACACGCCACATCTTGCGAATATATGTGTAGAAACTGCCGGAAATCGTCGT
GGTATTCACTCCAGAGCGATGAAAACGTTTCAGTTTGCTCATGGAAAACGGTGTAACAAGGGTGAACACT
ATCCCATATCACCAGCTCACCGTCTTTCATTGCCATACGAAATTCCGGATGAGCATTCATCAGGCGGGCA
AGAATGTGAATAAAGGCCGGATAAAACTTGTGCTTATTTTTCTTTACGGTCTTTAAAAAGGCCGTAATAT
CCAGCTGAACGGTCTGGTTATAGGTACATTGAGCAACTGACTGAAATGCCTCAAAATGTTCTTTACGATG
CCATTGGGATATATCAACGGTGGTATATCCAGTGATTTTTTTCTCCATTTTAGCTTCCTTAGCTCCTGAA
AATCTCGATAACTCAAAAAATACGCCCGGTAGTGATCTTATTTCATTATGGTGAAAGTTGGAACCTCTTA
CGTGCCCGATCAATCATGACCAAAATCCCTTAACGTGAGTTTTCGTTCCACTGAGCGTCAGACCCCGTAG
AAAAGATCAAAGGATCTTCTTGAGATCCTTTTTTTCTGCGCGTAATCTGCTGCTTGCAAACAAAAAAACC
ACCGCTACCAGCGGTGGTTTGTTTGCCGGATCAAGAGCTACCAACTCTTTTTCCGAAGGTAACTGGCTTC
AGCAGAGCGCAGATACCAAATACTGTTCTTCTAGTGTAGCCGTAGTTAGGCCACCACTTCAAGAACTCTG
TAGCACCGCCTACATACCTCGCTCTGCTAATCCTGTTACCAGTGGCTGCTGCCAGTGGCGATAAGTCGTG
TCTTACCGGGTTGGACTCAAGACGATAGTTACCGGATAAGGCGCAGCGGTCGGGCTGAACGGGGGGTTCG
TGCACACAGCCCAGCTTGGAGCGAACGACCTACACCGAACTGAGATACCTACAGCGTGAGCTATGAGAAA
GCGCCACGCTTCCCGAAGGGAGAAAGGCGGACAGGTATCCGGTAAGCGGCAGGGTCGGAACAGGAGAGCG
CACGAGGGAGCTTCCAGGGGGAAACGCCTGGTATCTTTATAGTCCTGTCGGGTTTCGCCACCTCTGACTT
GAGCGTCGATTTTTGTGATGCTCGTCAGGGGGGCGGAGCCTATGGAAAAACGCCAGCAACGCGGCCTTTT
TACGGTTCCTGGCCTTTTGCTGGCCTTTTGCTCACATGTTCTTTCCTGCGTTATCCCCTGATTCTGTGGA
TAACCGTAG
