>Addgene plasmid #65163 | pYTK056 | addgene partial sequence | sequence record 112341 | pRS414-R_R
GGGCGGAGCCTATGGAAAAACGCCAGCAACGCGGCCTTTTTACGGTTCCTGGCCTTTTGCTGGCCTTTTG
CTCACATGTTCTTTCCTGCGTTATCCCCTGATTCTGTGGATAACCGTAGTCGGTCTCAATCCTAACTCGA
GATAAAGCAATCTTGATGAGGATAATGATTTTTTTTTGAATATACATAAATACTACCGTTTTTCTGCTAG
ATTTTGTGATGACGTAAATAAGTACATATTACTTTTTAAGCCAAGACAAGATTAAGCATTAACTTTACCC
TTTTCTTTCTAAGTTTCAATATTAGTTATCACTGTTTAAAAGTTATGGCGAGAACGTCGGCGGTTAAAAT
ATATTACCCTGAACGGCTGTGAGACCAGACCAATAAAAAACGCCCGGCGGCAACCGAGCGTTCTGAACAA
ATCCAGATGGAGTTCTGAGGTCATTACTGGATCTATCAACAGGAGTCCAAGCGAGCTCGATATCAAATTA
CGCCCCGCCCTGCCACTCATCGCAGTACTGTTGTAATTCATTAAGCATTCTGCCGACATGGAAGCCATCA
CAAACGGCATGATGAACCTGAATCGCCAGCGGCATCAGCACCTTGTCGCCTTGCGTATAATATTTGCCCA
TGGTGAAAACGGGGGCGAAGAAGTTGTCCATATTGGCCACGTTTAAATCAAAACTGGTGAAACTCACCCA
GGGATTGGCTGAAACGAAAAACATATTCTCAATAAACCCTTTAGGGAAATAGGCCAGGTTTTCACCGTAA
CACGCCACATCTTGCGAATATATGTGTAGAAACTGCCGGAAATCGTCGTGGTATTCACTCCAGAGCGATG
AAAACGTTTC
