>Addgene plasmid #65163 | pYTK056 | addgene partial sequence | sequence record 222149 | CAT-F 5'-GTTTGTGATGGCTTCCATGTC-3'
GTACTGCGATGAGTGGCAGGGCGGGGCGTAATTTGATATCGAGCTCGCTTGGACTCCTGTTGATAGATCC
AGTAATGACCTCAGAACTCCATCTGGATTTGTTCAGAACGCTCGGTTGCCGCCGGGCGTTTTTTATTGGT
CTGGTCTCACAGCCGTTCAGGGTAATATATTTTAACCGCCGACGTTCTCGCCATAACTTTTAAACAGTGA
TAACTAATATTGAAACTTAGAAAGAAAAGGGTAAAGTTAATGCTTAATCTTGTCTTGGCTTAAAAAGTAA
TATGTACTTATTTACGTCATCACAAAATCTAGCAGAAAAACGGTAGTATTTATGTATATTCAAAAAAAAA
TCATTATCCTCATCAAGATTGCTTTATCTCGAGTTAGGATTGAGACCGACTACGGTTATCCACAGAATCA
GGGGATAACGCAGGAAAGAACATGTGAGCAAAAGGCCAGCAAAAGGCCAG
